Addgene plasmid #187747: MAC_N_KLF5
Purpose: MAC-tagged gene expression of human KLF5
Depositing lab: Markku Varjosalo. Depositing organization: University of Helsinki, Institute of Biotechnology. Publication: Human transcription factor protein interaction networks. Goos H, Kinnunen M, Salokas K, Tan Z, Liu X, Yadav L, Zhang Q, Wei GH, Varjosalo M. Nat Commun. 2022 Feb 9;13(1):766. doi: 10.1038/s41467-022-28341-5. PubMed 35140242.
Backbone
  Vector backbone: MAC-tag-N
  Vector type: Mammalian Expression
Growth in bacteria
  Bacterial resistance: Ampicillin, 100 μg/mL
  Growth temperature: 37°C
  Growth strain: DH5alpha
  Copy number: High Copy
Gene/Insert
  Gene/Insert name: KLF5
  Species: H. sapiens (human)
  Entrez Gene: KLF5 (a.k.a. BTEB2, CKLF, IKLF)
  Cloning method: Gateway Cloning
Terms and licenses: Academic/Nonprofit Terms; Industry Terms: Not Available to Industry
How to cite: MAC_N_KLF5 was a gift from Markku Varjosalo (Addgene plasmid # 187747 ; http://n2t.net/addgene:187747 ; RRID:Addgene_187747)
