[The description below was written by a language model from this plasmid's Addgene catalogue record and pLannotate feature annotations shown in this document.]
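Description:
MAC_N_KLF5 is a 7,692-nt mammalian expression plasmid built on the MAC-tag-N backbone, carrying human KLF5 (also known as BTEB2, CKLF or IKLF), a transcription factor that binds GC-box promoter elements. It is propagated in E. coli as a high-copy plasmid through a ColE1/pUC-type origin and is selected with ampicillin via the β-lactamase gene. The KLF5 coding sequence was introduced by Gateway cloning and is flanked by attB1 and attB2 sites.

Expression is driven by the CMV immediate-early enhancer and promoter. Two short tet-operator-like fragments follow directly downstream, suggesting a tetracycline-regulatable CMV/TetO arrangement, although the catalogue fields do not state this. Upstream of attB1 lies the N-terminal tag: an E. coli BirA biotin ligase coding sequence followed by an HA epitope segment and two Strep-Tag II segments. Their order and placement suggest a single fusion with KLF5, and transcription is terminated by the bGH polyadenylation signal. This combination allows Strep-Tactin affinity purification, HA-based detection, and biotin-ligase-based proximity labelling from one construct. The annotation identifies the ligase only as BirA and does not indicate whether it is a promiscuous mutant.

Downstream, an FRT site sits immediately in front of a hygromycin resistance gene with no full promoter annotated, followed by an SV40 poly(A) signal. This layout is typical of FLP-mediated integration into a genomic FRT landing site, with hygromycin selection of stable lines. The stated purpose is MAC-tagged expression of KLF5, and the plasmid was deposited with a study mapping the protein interaction networks of human transcription factors.
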