Features (pLannotate 1.2.2; 27 found; start..end, strand, type, name):
    200..788     -  rep_origin     ori: high-copy-number ColE1/pMB1/pBR322/pUC origin of replication
    959..1819    -  CDS            AmpR: β-lactamase; bla; confers resistance to ampicillin, carbenicillin, and related antibiotics
   1820..1924    -  promoter       AmpR promoter: bla
   1983..2035    -  misc_feature   bom (fragment): basis of mobility region from pBR322
   2190..2569    +  enhancer       CMV enhancer: human cytomegalovirus immediate early enhancer
   2570..2773    +  promoter       CMV promoter: human cytomegalovirus (CMV) immediate early promoter
   2775..2794    +  promoter       PLtetO-1 promoter (fragment): modified phage lambda PL promoter with tet operator sites (Lutz and Bujard, 1997)
   2796..2815    +  promoter       PLtetO-1 promoter (fragment): modified phage lambda PL promoter with tet operator sites (Lutz and Bujard, 1997)
   2823..2856    +  promoter       TRE3GV promoter (fragment): 3rd-generation Tet-responsive promoter that can be activated by binding of Tet-On® 3G, optimized for retroviral and lentiviral vectors
   3016..3978    +  CDS            birA: BIRA_ECOLI - Also known as bioR, dhbB. Experimental evidence at protein level: Swiss-Prot protein existence level 1. Acts both as a biotin--[acetyl-CoA-carboxylase] ligase and a biotin-operon repressor. In the presence of ATP, BirA activates biotin to form the BirA-biotinyl-5'-adenylate (BirA-bio-5'-AMP or holoBirA) complex. HoloBirA can either transfer the biotinyl moiety to the biotin carboxyl carrier protein (BCCP) subunit of acetyl-CoA carboxylase, or bind to the biotin operator site and inhibit transcription of the operon. From Escherichia coli (strain K12).
   3979..4004    +  CDS            3xHA (fragment): three tandem HA epitope tags
   4036..4055    +  CDS            Strep-Tag II (fragment): peptide that binds Strep-Tactin®, an engineered form of streptavidin
   4096..4118    +  CDS            Strep-Tag II (fragment): peptide that binds Strep-Tactin®, an engineered form of streptavidin
   4132..4156    +  protein_bind   attB1: mutant version of attB; recombination site for the Gateway® BP reaction BP Clonase™
   4162..5484    +  CDS            KLF5: KLF5_HUMAN - Also known as BTEB2, CKLF, IKLF. Experimental evidence at protein level: Swiss-Prot protein existence level 1. Transcription factor that binds to GC box promoter elements. Activates the transcription of these genes. From Homo sapiens (Human).
   5537..5561    -  protein_bind   attB2: mutant version of attB; recombination site for the Gateway® BP reaction BP Clonase™
   5605..5829    +  polyA_signal   bGH poly(A) signal: bovine growth hormone polyadenylation signal
   5833..5854    +  promoter       SV40 promoter (fragment): SV40 enhancer and early promoter
   5875..6108    +  rep_origin     f1 ori (fragment) (sequence partly withheld): f1 bacteriophage origin of replication; arrow indicates direction of (+) strand synthesis
   6113..6160    +  protein_bind   FRT: FLP-mediated recombination occurs in the 8-bp core sequence TCTAGAAA (Turan and Bode, 2011). FLP recombinase from the Saccharomyces cerevisiae 2μ plasmid
   6168..7190    +  CDS            HygR: aminoglycoside phosphotransferase from E. coli; aph(4)-Ia; confers resistance to hygromycin
   7200..7325    +  CDS            ble (fragment): BLE_KLEPN - Experimental evidence at protein level: Swiss-Prot protein existence level 1. Binding protein with a strong affinity to the bleomycin family of antibiotics. Binds to CL990; an antimitotic-antibiotic compound. From Klebsiella pneumoniae.
   7320..7441    +  polyA_signal   SV40 poly(A) signal: SV40 polyadenylation signal
   7514..7530    -  protein_bind   lac operator: The lac repressor binds to the lac operator to inhibit transcription in E. coli. This inhibition can be relieved by adding lactose or isopropyl-β-D-thiogalactopyranoside (IPTG). lac repressor encoded by lacI
   7538..7568    -  promoter       lac promoter: promoter for the E. coli lac operon
   7583..7604    -  protein_bind   CAP binding site: CAP binding activates transcription in the presence of cAMP. E. coli catabolite activator protein
   7617..17      -  CDS            lacI (fragment) (across the origin): lac repressor; lacI; The lac repressor binds to the lac operator to inhibit transcription in E. coli. This inhibition can be relieved by adding lactose or isopropyl-β-D-thiogalactopyranoside (IPTG).
>Addgene plasmid #187747 | MAC_N_KLF5 | addgene full sequence | sequence record 370464 | Addgene NGS Result
GTTTGCGTATTGGGCGCTCTTCCGCTTCCTCGCTCACTGACTCGCTGCGCTCGGTCGTTCGGCTGCGGCG
AGCGGTATCAGCTCACTCAAAGGCGGTAATACGGTTATCCACAGAATCAGGGGATAACGCAGGAAAGAAC
ATGTGAGCAAAAGGCCAGCAAAAGGCCAGGAACCGTAAAAAGGCCGCGTTGCTGGCGTTTTTCCATAGGC
TCCGCCCCCCTGACGAGCATCACAAAAATCGACGCTCAAGTCAGAGGTGGCGAAACCCGACAGGACTATA
AAGATACCAGGCGTTTCCCCCTGGAAGCTCCCTCGTGCGCTCTCCTGTTCCGACCCTGCCGCTTACCGGA
TACCTGTCCGCCTTTCTCCCTTCGGGAAGCGTGGCGCTTTCTCATAGCTCACGCTGTAGGTATCTCAGTT
CGGTGTAGGTCGTTCGCTCCAAGCTGGGCTGTGTGCACGAACCCCCCGTTCAGCCCGACCGCTGCGCCTT
ATCCGGTAACTATCGTCTTGAGTCCAACCCGGTAAGACACGACTTATCGCCACTGGCAGCAGCCACTGGT
AACAGGATTAGCAGAGCGAGGTATGTAGGCGGTGCTACAGAGTTCTTGAAGTGGTGGCCTAACTACGGCT
ACACTAGAAGAACAGTATTTGGTATCTGCGCTCTGCTGAAGCCAGTTACCTTCGGAAAAAGAGTTGGTAG
CTCTTGATCCGGCAAACAAACCACCGCTGGTAGCGGTGGTTTTTTTGTTTGCAAGCAGCAGATTACGCGC
AGAAAAAAAGGATCTCAAGAAGATCCTTTGATCTTTTCTACGGGGTCTGACGCTCAGTGGAACGAAAACT
CACGTTAAGGGATTTTGGTCATGAGATTATCAAAAAGGATCTTCACCTAGATCCTTTTAAATTAAAAATG
AAGTTTTAAATCAATCTAAAGTATATATGAGTAAACTTGGTCTGACAGTTACCAATGCTTAATCAGTGAG
GCACCTATCTCAGCGATCTGTCTATTTCGTTCATCCATAGTTGCCTGACTCCCCGTCGTGTAGATAACTA
CGATACGGGAGGGCTTACCATCTGGCCCCAGTGCTGCAATGATACCGCGAGACCCACGCTCACCGGCTCC
AGATTTATCAGCAATAAACCAGCCAGCCGGAAGGGCCGAGCGCAGAAGTGGTCCTGCAACTTTATCCGCC
TCCATCCAGTCTATTAATTGTTGCCGGGAAGCTAGAGTAAGTAGTTCGCCAGTTAATAGTTTGCGCAACG
TTGTTGCCATTGCTACAGGCATCGTGGTGTCACGCTCGTCGTTTGGTATGGCTTCATTCAGCTCCGGTTC
CCAACGATCAAGGCGAGTTACATGATCCCCCATGTTGTGCAAAAAAGCGGTTAGCTCCTTCGGTCCTCCG
ATCGTTGTCAGAAGTAAGTTGGCCGCAGTGTTATCACTCATGGTTATGGCAGCACTGCATAATTCTCTTA
CTGTCATGCCATCCGTAAGATGCTTTTCTGTGACTGGTGAGTACTCAACCAAGTCATTCTGAGAATAGTG
TATGCGGCGACCGAGTTGCTCTTGCCCGGCGTCAATACGGGATAATACCGCGCCACATAGCAGAACTTTA
AAAGTGCTCATCATTGGAAAACGTTCTTCGGGGCGAAAACTCTCAAGGATCTTACCGCTGTTGAGATCCA
GTTCGATGTAACCCACTCGTGCACCCAACTGATCTTCAGCATCTTTTACTTTCACCAGCGTTTCTGGGTG
AGCAAAAACAGGAAGGCAAAATGCCGCAAAAAAGGGAATAAGGGCGACACGGAAATGTTGAATACTCATA
CTCTTCCTTTTTCAATATTATTGAAGCATTTATCAGGGTTATTGTCTCATGAGCGGATACATATTTGAAT
GTATTTAGAAAAATAAACAAATAGGGGTTCCGCGCACATTTCCCCGAAAAGTGCCACCTGACGTCGACGG
ATCGGGAGATCTCCCGATCCCCTATGGTGCACTCTCAGTACAATCTGCTCTGATGCCGCATAGTTAAGCC
AGTATCTGCTCCCTGCTTGTGTGTTGGAGGTCGCTGAGTAGTGCGCGAGCAAAATTTAAGCTACAACAAG
GCAAGGCTTGACCGACAATTGCATGAAGAATCTGCTTAGGGTTAGGCGTTTTGCGCTGCTTCGCGATGTA
CGGGCCAGATATACGCGTTGACATTGATTATTGACTAGTTATTAATAGTAATCAATTACGGGGTCATTAG
TTCATAGCCCATATATGGAGTTCCGCGTTACATAACTTACGGTAAATGGCCCGCCTGGCTGACCGCCCAA
CGACCCCCGCCCATTGACGTCAATAATGACGTATGTTCCCATAGTAACGCCAATAGGGACTTTCCATTGA
CGTCAATGGGTGGAGTATTTACGGTAAACTGCCCACTTGGCAGTACATCAAGTGTATCATATGCCAAGTA
CGCCCCCTATTGACGTCAATGACGGTAAATGGCCCGCCTGGCATTATGCCCAGTACATGACCTTATGGGA
CTTTCCTACTTGGCAGTACATCTACGTATTAGTCATCGCTATTACCATGGTGATGCGGTTTTGGCAGTAC
ATCAATGGGCGTGGATAGCGGTTTGACTCACGGGGATTTCCAAGTCTCCACCCCATTGACGTCAATGGGA
GTTTGTTTTGGCACCAAAATCAACGGGACTTTCCAAAATGTCGTAACAACTCCGCCCCATTGACGCAAAT
GGGCGGTAGGCGTGTACGGTGGGAGGTCTATATAAGCAGAGCTCTCCCTATCAGTGATAGAGATCTCCCT
ATCAGTGATAGAGATCGTCGACGAGCTCGTTTAGTGAACCGTCAGATCGCCTGGAGACGCCATCCACGCT
GTTTTGACCTCCATAGAAGACACCGGGACCGATCCAGCCTCCGGACTCTAGCGTTTAAACTTAAGCTTGG
TACCGAGCTCGGATCCACTAGTCCAGTGTGGTGGAATTCTGCAGATATCCAGCACAGTGGCGGCCGCTCG
AGACCATGAAGGACAACACCGTGCCCCTGAAGCTGATCGCCCTGCTGGCCAACGGCGAGTTCCACTCTGG
CGAGCAGCTGGGCGAGACACTGGGCATGAGCAGAGCCGCCATCAACAAGCACATCCAGACCCTGCGGGAC
TGGGGCGTGGACGTGTTCACAGTGCCCGGCAAGGGCTACAGCCTGCCCGAGCCCATCCAGCTGCTGAACG
CCAAGCAGATCCTGGGCCAGCTGGATGGCGGATCTGTGGCCGTGCTGCCCGTGATCGACAGCACCAACCA
GTATCTGCTCGACCGGATCGGCGAGCTGAAGTCCGGCGACGCCTGTATCGCCGAGTACCAGCAGGCCGGC
AGAGGCGGCAGGGGCAGAAAGTGGTTCAGCCCCTTCGGCGCCAACCTGTACCTGAGCATGTTCTGGAGAC
TGGAACAGGGCCCAGCCGCCGCTATTGGCCTGAGCCTGGTCATCGGCATCGTGATGGCCGAGGTGCTGCG
GAAGCTGGGCGCCGACAAAGTGCGCGTGAAGTGGCCCAACGACCTGTATCTGCAGGACCGGAAGCTGGCC
GGCATCCTGGTGGAACTGACCGGCAAAACAGGCGACGCCGCCCAGATCGTGATCGGCGCTGGCATCAACA
TGGCCATGCGGCGGGTGGAAGAGAGCGTGGTCAACCAGGGCTGGATCACCCTGCAGGAAGCCGGCATCAA
CCTGGACCGGAACACCCTGGCCGCCATGCTGATCAGAGAGCTGAGAGCCGCCCTGGAACTGTTCGAGCAG
GAAGGCCTGGCCCCCTACCTGAGCAGATGGGAGAAGCTGGACAACTTCATCAACCGGCCCGTGAAACTGA
TCATCGGCGACAAAGAGATCTTCGGCATCAGCCGGGGCATCGACAAGCAGGGGGCCCTGCTCCTGGAACA
GGACGGCATCATCAAGCCCTGGATGGGCGGCGAGATCAGCCTGCGGAGCGCCGAGAAGTACCCATACGAT
GTTCCTGACTATGCCGGTACCGAGCTCGGATCCACCATGGCTAGCTGGAGCCACCCGCAGTTCGAGAAAG
GTGGAGGTTCCGGAGGTGGATCGGGAGGTGGATCGTGGAGCCACCCGCAGTTCGAAAAAGCGGCCGATAT
CACAAGTTTGTACAAAAAAGCAGGCTCCACCATGGCTACAAGGGTGCTGAGCATGAGCGCCCGCCTGGGA
CCCGTGCCCCAGCCGCCGGCGCCGCAGGACGAGCCGGTGTTCGCGCAGCTCAAGCCGGTGCTGGGCGCCG
CGAATCCGGCCCGCGACGCGGCGCTCTTCCCCGGCGAGGAGCTGAAGCACGCGCACCACCGCCCGCAGGC
GCAGCCCGCGCCCGCGCAGGCCCCGCAGCCGGCCCAGCCGCCCGCCACCGGCCCGCGGCTGCCTCCAGAG
GACCTGGTCCAGACAAGATGTGAAATGGAGAAGTATCTGACACCTCAGCTTCCTCCAGTTCCTATAATTC
CAGAGCATAAAAAGTATAGACGAGACAGTGCCTCAGTCGTAGACCAGTTCTTCACTGACACTGAAGGGTT
ACCTTACAGTATCAACATGAACGTCTTCCTCCCTGACATCACTCACCTGAGAACTGGCCTCTACAAATCC
CAGAGACCGTGCGTAACACACATCAAGACAGAACCTGTTGCCATTTTCAGCCACCAGAGTGAAACGACTG
CCCCTCCTCCGGCCCCGACCCAGGCCCTCCCTGAGTTCACCAGTATATTCAGCTCACACCAGACCGCAGC
TCCAGAGGTGAACAATATTTTCATCAAACAAGAACTTCCTACACCAGATCTTCATCTTTCTGTCCCTACC
CAGCAGGGCCACCTGTACCAGCTACTGAATACACCGGATCTAGATATGCCCAGTTCTACAAATCAGACAG
CAGCAATGGACACTCTTAATGTTTCTATGTCAGCTGCCATGGCAGGCCTTAACACACACACCTCTGCTGT
TCCGCAGACTGCAGTGAAACAATTCCAGGGCATGCCCCCTTGCACATACACAATGCCAAGTCAGTTTCTT
CCACAACAGGCCACTTACTTTCCCCCGTCACCACCAAGCTCAGAGCCTGGAAGTCCAGATAGACAAGCAG
AGATGCTCCAGAATTTAACCCCACCTCCATCCTATGCTGCTACAATTGCTTCTAAACTGGCAATTCACAA
TCCAAATTTACCCACCACCCTGCCAGTTAACTCACAAAACATCCAACCTGTCAGATACAATAGAAGGAGT
AACCCCGATTTGGAGAAACGACGCATCCACTACTGCGATTACCCTGGTTGCACAAAAGTTTATACCGAGT
CTTCTCATTTAAAAGCTCACCTGAGGACTCACACTGGTGAAAAGCCATACAAGTGTACCTGGGAAGGCTG
CGACTGGAGGTTCGCGCGATCGGATGAGCTGACCCGCCACTACCGGAAGCACACAGGCGCCAAGCCCTTC
CAGTGCGGGGTGTGCAACCGCAGCTTCTCGCGCTCTGACCACCTGGCCCTGCATATGAAGAGGCACCAGA
ACTTGGACCCAGCTTTCTTGTACAAAGTGGTGACGTAAGCTAGGGGCCCGTTTAAACCCGCTGATCAGCC
TCGACTGTGCCTTCTAGTTGCCAGCCATCTGTTGTTTGCCCCTCCCCCGTGCCTTCCTTGACCCTGGAAG
GTGCCACTCCCACTGTCCTTTCCTAATAAAATGAGGAAATTGCATCGCATTGTCTGAGTAGGTGTCATTC
TATTCTGGGGGGTGGGGTGGGGCAGGACAGCAAGGGGGAGGATTGGGAAGACAATAGCAGGCATGCTGGG
GATGCGGTGGGCTCTATGGCTTCTGAGGCGGAAAGAACCAGCTGGGGCTCTAGGGGGTATCCCC
[124 nt withheld, positions 5875-5998]
C
[91 nt withheld, positions 6000-6090]
AGGGTGATGGTTCACGTACCTAGAAGTTCCTATTCCGAAGTTCCTATTCTCTAGAAAGTATAGGAACTTC
CTTGGCCAAAAAGCCTGAACTCACCGCGACGTCTGTCGAGAAGTTTCTGATCGAAAAGTTCGACAGCGTC
TCCGACCTGATGCAGCTCTCGGAGGGCGAAGAATCTCGTGCTTTCAGCTTCGATGTAGGAGGGCGTGGAT
ATGTCCTGCGGGTAAATAGCTGCGCCGATGGTTTCTACAAAGATCGTTATGTTTATCGGCACTTTGCATC
GGCCGCGCTCCCGATTCCGGAAGTGCTTGACATTGGGGAATTCAGCGAGAGCCTGACCTATTGCATCTCC
CGCCGTGCACAGGGTGTCACGTTGCAAGACCTGCCTGAAACCGAACTGCCCGCTGTTCTGCAGCCGGTCG
CGGAGGCCATGGATGCGATCGCTGCGGCCGATCTTAGCCAGACGAGCGGGTTCGGCCCATTCGGACCGCA
AGGAATCGGTCAATACACTACATGGCGTGATTTCATATGCGCGATTGCTGATCCCCATGTGTATCACTGG
CAAACTGTGATGGACGACACCGTCAGTGCGTCCGTCGCGCAGGCTCTCGATGAGCTGATGCTTTGGGCCG
AGGACTGCCCCGAAGTCCGGCACCTCGTGCACGCGGATTTCGGCTCCAACAATGTCCTGACGGACAATGG
CCGCATAACAGCGGTCATTGACTGGAGCGAGGCGATGTTCGGGGATTCCCAATACGAGGTCGCCAACATC
TTCTTCTGGAGGCCGTGGTTGGCTTGTATGGAGCAGCAGACGCGCTACTTCGAGCGGAGGCATCCGGAGC
TTGCAGGATCGCCGCGGCTCCGGGCGTATATGCTCCGCATTGGTCTTGACCAACTCTATCAGAGCTTGGT
TGACGGCAATTTCGATGATGCAGCTTGGGCGCAGGGTCGATGCGACGCAATCGTCCGATCCGGAGCCGGG
ACTGTCGGGCGTACACAAATCGCCCGCAGAAGCGCGGCCGTCTGGACCGATGGCTGTGTAGAAGTACTCG
CCGATAGTGGAAACCGACGCCCCAGCACTCGTCCGAGGGCAAAGGAATAGCACGTACTACGAGATTTCGA
TTCCACCGCCGCCTTCTATGAAAGGTTGGGCTTCGGAATCGTTTTCCGGGACGCCGGCTGGATGATCCTC
CAGCGCGGGGATCTCATGCTGGAGTTCTTCGCCCACCCCAACTTGTTTATTGCAGCTTATAATGGTTACA
AATAAAGCAATAGCATCACAAATTTCACAAATAAAGCATTTTTTTCACTGCATTCTAGTTGTGGTTTGTC
CAAACTCATCAATGTATCTTATCATGTCTGTATACCGTCGACCTCTAGCTAGAGCTTGGCGTAATCATGG
TCATAGCTGTTTCCTGTGTGAAATTGTTATCCGCTCACAATTCCACACAACATACGAGCCGGAAGCATAA
AGTGTAAAGCCTGGGGTGCCTAATGAGTGAGCTAACTCACATTAATTGCGTTGCGCTCACTGCCCGCTTT
CCAGTCGGGAAACCTGTCGTGCCAGCTGCATTAATGAATCGGCCAACGCGCGGGGAGAGGCG
